Addgene plasmid #113514: pFL I3
Purpose: Expression of I3 in insect cells (Baculovirus system)
Depositing lab: Hemmo Meyer. Depositing organization: Universitaet Duisburg-Essen. Publication: Ubiquitin-Independent Disassembly by a p97 AAA-ATPase Complex Drives PP1 Holoenzyme Formation. Weith M, Seiler J, van den Boom J, Kracht M, Hulsmann J, Primorac I, Del Pino Garcia J, Kaschani F, Kaiser M, Musacchio A, Bollen M, Meyer H. Mol Cell. 2018 Oct 11. pii: S1097-2765(18)30791-3. doi: 10.1016/j.molcel.2018.09.020. PubMed 30344098.
Backbone
  Vector backbone: pFL
  Vector type: Insect Expression
Growth in bacteria
  Bacterial resistance: Ampicillin, 100 μg/mL
  Growth temperature: 37°C
  Growth strain: DH5alpha
  Copy number: High Copy
Gene/Insert
  Gene/Insert name: I3 (alt name: PPP1R11)
  Species: H. sapiens (human)
  Entrez Gene: PPP1R11 (a.k.a. CFAP255, HCG-V, HCGV, IPP3, TCTE5, TCTEX5)
  Tag / fusion protein: 6*His (N terminal on backbone)
  Cloning method: Restriction Enzyme; 5′ cloning site unknown (unknown if destroyed)
Terms and licenses: Academic/Nonprofit Terms; Industry Terms: Not Available to Industry
How to cite: pFL I3 was a gift from Hemmo Meyer (Addgene plasmid # 113514 ; http://n2t.net/addgene:113514 ; RRID:Addgene_113514)
