[The description below was written by a language model from this plasmid's Addgene catalogue record and pLannotate feature annotations shown in this document.]
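Description:
pFL I3 is a baculovirus transfer plasmid for producing human protein phosphatase 1 inhibitor-3 (I3, encoded by PPP1R11) in insect cells. It is built on the pFL backbone, an acceptor-type vector used in multigene baculovirus expression systems. In E. coli it replicates from a high-copy ColE1/pUC origin and is selected with ampicillin through the bla gene. An f1 origin is also present.

The PPP1R11 coding sequence sits downstream of the strong, very late polyhedrin promoter from Autographa californica nucleopolyhedrovirus and is followed by an SV40 polyadenylation signal. The catalogue entry lists an N-terminal 6xHis tag supplied by the backbone, for affinity purification. The feature table does not annotate this tag separately, though there is a short unannotated gap between the promoter and the start of the annotated coding sequence. A second, divergently oriented expression cassette, consisting of the p10 promoter and the HSV TK polyadenylation signal, has no annotated insert and appears to be empty.

Both cassettes, together with a gentamicin resistance gene, lie between the Tn7L and Tn7R ends. This arrangement allows Tn7-mediated transposition of the segment into a bacmid carrying the matching attachment site, and the resulting recombinant bacmid is used to generate baculovirus. A loxP site next to the p10 cassette allows Cre-mediated fusion with donor plasmids carrying further genes, which is how this vector family assembles co-expression constructs. Several short annotated fragments (lacZα, R6K γ ori, SET1, large T antigen) are most likely backbone remnants or partial matches rather than functional parts. The associated publication concerns p97-driven disassembly and PP1 holoenzyme formation, so recombinant I3 was presumably made for that biochemical work.
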