Features (pLannotate 1.2.2; 20 found; start..end, strand, type, name):
     37..128     +  promoter       polyhedrin promoter: polh from Autographa californica; promoter for the baculovirus polyhedrin gene
    177..554     +  CDS            PPP1R11: PP1RB_HUMAN - Also known as HCGV, TCTE5. Experimental evidence at protein level: Swiss-Prot protein existence level 1. Atypical E3 ubiquitin-protein ligase which ubiquitinates TLR2 at 'Lys-754' leading to its degradation by the proteasome. Plays a role in regulating inflammatory cytokine release and gram-positive bacterial clearance by functioning, in part, through the ubiquitination and degradation of TLR2 (PubMed:27805901). Inhibitor of protein phosphatase 1 (PubMed:9843442). From Homo sapiens (Human).
    639..722     +  CDS            large T antigen (fragment): large T antigen from SV40 (simian virus 40)
    745..879     +  polyA_signal   SV40 poly(A) signal: SV40 polyadenylation signal
    908..957     +  CDS            SET1 (fragment): solubility-enhancement tag derived from T7 phage gene 10B
    989..1154    -  mobile_element Tn7L: mini-Tn7 element (left end of the Tn7 transposon) Tn7
   1317..1333    +  CDS            lacZα (fragment): LacZα fragment of β-galactosidase; lacZ fragment
   1338..1792    +  rep_origin     f1 ori (sequence partly withheld): f1 bacteriophage origin of replication; arrow indicates direction of (+) strand synthesis
   1818..1922    +  promoter       AmpR promoter: bla
   1923..2783    +  CDS            AmpR: β-lactamase; bla; confers resistance to ampicillin, carbenicillin, and related antibiotics
   2954..3542    +  rep_origin     ori: high-copy-number ColE1/pMB1/pBR322/pUC origin of replication
   3728..3779    -  misc_feature   bom (fragment): basis of mobility region from pBR322
   3847..4071    -  mobile_element Tn7R: mini-Tn7 element (right end of the Tn7 transposon) Tn7
   4138..4671    -  CDS            GmR: gentamycin acetyltransferase; aacC1; confers resistance to gentamycin
   4860..4888    -  promoter       Pc promoter: intI1 (promoter lies within the coding sequence); class 1 integron promoter
   4866..5228    -  CDS            YPR2_ECOLX (fragment): Protein predicted: Swiss-Prot protein existence level 4. From Escherichia coli.
   5228..5255    -  rep_origin     R6K γ ori (fragment): γ replication origin from E. coli plasmid R6K; requires the R6K initiator protein pi for replication
   5284..5317    +  protein_bind   loxP: Cre-mediated recombination occurs in the 8-bp core sequence (GCATACAT). Cre recombinase
   5507..5555    -  polyA_signal   HSV TK poly(A) signal: herpes simplex virus thymidine kinase polyadenylation signal (Cole and Stacy, 1985)
   5691..5800    -  promoter       p10 promoter: baculovirus promoter for expression in insect cells
>Addgene plasmid #113514 | pFL I3 | addgene full sequence | sequence record 218697 | Addgene NGS Result
AGTATCGATTCGCGACCTACTCCGGAATATTAATAGATCATGGAGATAATTAAAATGATAACCATCTCGC
AAATAAATAAGTATTTTACTGTTTTCGTAACAGTTTTGTAATAAAAAAACCTATAAATATTCCGGATTAT
TCATACCGTCCCACCATCGGGCGCGGATCTACAACCATGGCCGAGGCAGGGGCTGGGCTGAGCGAGACCG
TCACTGAGACAACGGTTACCGTGACAACCGAGCCCGAGAACCGGAGCCTTACCATCAAACTTCGGAAACG
GAAGCCAGAGAAAAAGGTAGAATGGACAAGTGACACTGTGGACAATGAACACATGGGCCGCCGCTCATCC
AAATGCTGCTGTATTTATGAGAAACCTCGGGCCTTTGGCGAGAGCTCCACGGAAAGTGATGAGGAGGAAG
AAGAGGGCTGTGGTCATACACACTGTGTACGTGGCCACCGCAAAGGACGGCGTCGTGCAACCCTAGGACC
GACCCCCACCACCCCTCCCCAGCCTCCTGACCCTTCCCAGCCCCCTCCAGGGCCAATGCAGCACTAATGA
GTCGACGAGCTCACTAGTCGCGGCCGCTTTCGAATCTAGAGCCTGCAGTCTCGACAAGCTTGTCGAGAAG
TACTAGAGGATCATAATCAGCCATACCACATTTGTAGAGGTTTTACTTGCTTTAAAAAACCTCCCACACC
TCCCCCTGAACCTGAAACATAAAATGAATGCAATTGTTGTTGTTAACTTGTTTATTGCAGCTTATAATGG
TTACAAATAAAGCAATAGCATCACAAATTTCACAAATAAAGCATTTTTTTCACTGCATTCTAGTTGTGGT
TTGTCCAAACTCATCAATGTATCTTATCATGTCTGGATCTGATCACTGCTTGAGCCTAGAAGATCCGGCT
GCTAACAAAGCCCGAAAGGAAGCTGAGTTGGCTGCTGCCACCGCTGAGCAATAACTATCATAACCCCTAG
GAGATCCGAACCAGATAAGTGAAATCTAGTTCCAAACTATTTTGTCATTTTTAATTTTCGTATTAGCTTA
CGACGCTACACCCAGTTCCCATCTATTTTGTCACTCTTCCCTAAATAATCCTTAAAAACTCCATTTCCAC
CCCTCCCAGTTCCCAACTATTTTGTCCGCCCACAGCGGGGCATTTTTCTTCCTGTTATGTTTTTAATCAA
ACATCCTGCCAACTCCATGTGACAAACCGTCATCTTCGGCTACTTTTTCTCTGTCACAGAATGAAAATTT
TTCTGTCATCTCTTCGTTATTAATGTTTGTAATTGACTGAATATCAACGCTTATTTGCAGCCTGAATGGC
GAATGGG
[124 nt withheld, positions 1338-1461]
C
[91 nt withheld, positions 1463-1553]
A
[49 nt withheld, positions 1555-1603]
CCTTTGACGTTGGAGTCCACGTTCTT
[37 nt withheld, positions 1630-1666]
ACCCTATCTCGGTCTATTCTTTTGATTTATAAGGGATTTTGCCGATTTCGGCCTATTGGTTAAAAAATGA
GCTGATTTAACAAAAATTTAACGCGAATTTTAACAAAATATTAACGCTTACAATTTAGGTGGCACTTTTC
GGGGAAATGTGCGCGGAACCCCTATTTGTTTATTTTTCTAAATACATTCAAATATGTATCCGCTCATGAG
ACAATAACCCTGATAAATGCTTCAATAATATTGAAAAAGGAAGAGTATGAGTATTCAACATTTCCGTGTC
GCCCTTATTCCCTTTTTTGCGGCATTTTGCCTTCCTGTTTTTGCTCACCCAGAAACGCTGGTGAAAGTAA
AAGATGCTGAAGATCAGTTGGGTGCACGAGTGGGTTACATCGAACTGGATCTCAACAGCGGTAAGATCCT
TGAGAGTTTTCGCCCCGAAGAACGTTTTCCAATGATGAGCACTTTTAAAGTTCTGCTATGTGGCGCGGTA
TTATCCCGTATTGACGCCGGGCAAGAGCAACTCGGTCGCCGCATACACTATTCTCAGAATGACTTGGTTG
AGTACTCACCAGTCACAGAAAAGCATCTTACGGATGGCATGACAGTAAGAGAATTATGCAGTGCTGCCAT
AACCATGAGTGATAACACTGCGGCCAACTTACTTCTGACAACGATCGGAGGACCGAAGGAGCTAACCGCT
TTTTTGCACAACATGGGGGATCATGTAACTCGCCTTGATCGTTGGGAACCGGAGCTGAATGAAGCCATAC
CAAACGACGAGCGTGACACCACGATGCCTGTAGCAATGGCAACAACGTTGCGCAAACTATTAACTGGCGA
ACTACTTACTCTAGCTTCCCGGCAACAATTAATAGACTGGATGGAGGCGGATAAAGTTGCAGGACCACTT
CTGCGCTCGGCCCTTCCGGCTGGCTGGTTTATTGCTGATAAATCTGGAGCCGGTGAGCGTGGGTCTCGCG
GTATCATTGCAGCACTGGGGCCAGATGGTAAGCCCTCCCGTATCGTAGTTATCTACACGACGGGGAGTCA
GGCAACTATGGATGAACGAAATAGACAGATCGCTGAGATAGGTGCCTCACTGATTAAGCATTGGTAACTG
TCAGACCAAGTTTACTCATATATACTTTAGATTGATTTAAAACTTCATTTTTAATTTAAAAGGATCTAGG
TGAAGATCCTTTTTGATAATCTCATGACCAAAATCCCTTAACGTGAGTTTTCGTTCCACTGAGCGTCAGA
CCCCGTAGAAAAGATCAAAGGATCTTCTTGAGATCCTTTTTTTCTGCGCGTAATCTGCTGCTTGCAAACA
AAAAAACCACCGCTACCAGCGGTGGTTTGTTTGCCGGATCAAGAGCTACCAACTCTTTTTCCGAAGGTAA
CTGGCTTCAGCAGAGCGCAGATACCAAATACTGTTCTTCTAGTGTAGCCGTAGTTAGGCCACCACTTCAA
GAACTCTGTAGCACCGCCTACATACCTCGCTCTGCTAATCCTGTTACCAGTGGCTGCTGCCAGTGGCGAT
AAGTCGTGTCTTACCGGGTTGGACTCAAGACGATAGTTACCGGATAAGGCGCAGCGGTCGGGCTGAACGG
GGGGTTCGTGCACACAGCCCAGCTTGGAGCGAACGACCTACACCGAACTGAGATACCTACAGCGTGAGCT
ATGAGAAAGCGCCACGCTTCCCGAAGGGAGAAAGGCGGACAGGTATCCGGTAAGCGGCAGGGTCGGAACA
GGAGAGCGCACGAGGGAGCTTCCAGGGGGAAACGCCTGGTATCTTTATAGTCCTGTCGGGTTTCGCCACC
TCTGACTTGAGCGTCGATTTTTGTGATGCTCGTCAGGGGGGCGGAGCCTATGGAAAAACGCCAGCAACGC
GGCCTTTTTACGGTTCCTGGCCTTTTGCTGGCCTTTTGCTCACATGTTCTTTCCTGCGTTATCCCCTGAT
TCTGTGGATAACCGTATTACCGCCTTTGAGTGAGCTGATACCGCTCGCCGCAGCCGAACGACCGAGCGCA
GCGAGTCAGTGAGCGAGGAAGCGGAAGAGCGCCTGATGCGGTATTTTCTCCTTACGCATCTGTGCGGTAT
TTCACACCGCATAGACCAGCCGCGTAACCTGGCAAAATCGGTTACGGTTGAGTAATAAATGGATGCCCTG
CGTAAGCGGGTGTGGGCGGACAATAAAGTCTTAAACTGAACAAAATAGATCTAAACTATGACAATAAAGT
CTTAAACTAGACAGAATAGTTGTAAACTGAAATCAGTCCAGTTATGCTGTGAAAAAGCATACTGGACTTT
TGTTATGGCTAAAGCAAACTCTTCATTTTCTGAAGTGCAAATTGCCCGTCGTATTAAAGAGGGGCGTGGC
CAAGGGCATGGTAAAGACTATATTCGCGGCGTTGTGACAATTTACCGAACAACTCCGCGGCCGGGAAGCC
GATCTCGGCTTGAACGAATTGTTAGGTGGCGGTACTTGGGTCGATATCAAAGTGCATCACTTCTTCCCGT
ATGCCCAACTTTGTATAGAGAGCCACTGCGGGATCGTCACCGTAATCTGCTTGCACGTAGATCACATAAG
CACCAAGCGCGTTGGCCTCATGCTTGAGGAGATTGATGAGCGCGGTGGCAATGCCCTGCCTCCGGTGCTC
GCCGGAGACTGCGAGATCATAGATATAGATCTCACTACGCGGCTGCTCAAACTTGGGCAGAACGTAAGCC
GCGAGAGCGCCAACAACCGCTTCTTGGTCGAAGGCAGCAAGCGCGATGAATGTCTTACTACGGAGCAAGT
TCCCGAGGTAATCGGAGTCCGGCTGATGTTGGGAGTAGGTGGCTACGTCTCCGAACTCACGACCGAAAAG
ATCAAGAGCAGCCCGCATGGATTTGACTTGGTCAGGGCCGAGCCTACATGTGCGAATGATGCCCATACTT
GAGCCACCTAACTTTGTTTTAGGGCGACTGCCCTGCTGCGTAACATCGTTGCTGCTGCGTAACATCGTTG
CTGCTCCATAACATCAAACATCGACCCACGGCGTAACGCGCTTGCTGCTTGGATGCCCGAGGCATAGACT
GTACAAAAAAACAGTCATAACAAGCCATGAAAACCGCCACTGCGCCGTTACCACCGCTGCGTTCGGTCAA
GGTTCTGGACCAGTTGCGTGAGCGCATACGCTACTTGCATTACAGTTTACGAACCGAACAGGCTTATGTC
AACTGGGTTTGTGCCTTCATCCGTTTCCACGGTGTGCGTCACCCGGCAACCTTGGGCAGCAGCGAAGTCG
AGGCATTTCTGTCCTGGCTGGCGAACGAGCGCAAGGTTTCGGTCTCCACGCATCGTCAGGCATTGGCGGC
CTTGCTGTTCTTCTACGGCAAGGTGCTGTGCACGGATCTGCCCTTGCTTCAGGAGATCGGTAGACCTCGG
CCGTCGCGGCGCTTGCCGGTGGTGCTGACCCCGGATGAAGTGGTTCGCATCCTCGGTTTTCTGGAAGGCG
AGCATCGTTTGTTCGCCCAGGACTCTAGCTATAGTTCTAGTGGTTGGCTACAGCTTTGTTTGTACTATCA
ACAGGTTGAACTGCTGATCAACAGATCCTCTACGCGGCCGCGGTACCATAACTTCGTATAGCATACATTA
TACGAAGTTATCTGGTTTAAACGTACCCGTAGTGGCTATGGCAGGGCTTGCCGCCCCGACGTTGGCTGCG
AGCCCTGGGCCTTCACCCGAACTTGGGGGTTGGGGTGGGGAAAAGGAAGAAACGCGGGCGTATTGGTCCC
AATGGGGTCTCGGTGGGGTATCGACAGAGTGCCAGCCCTGGGACCGAACCCCGCGTTTATGAACAAACGA
CCCAACACCCGTGCGTTTTATTCTGTCTTTTTATTGCCGTCATAGCGCGGGTTCCTTCCGGTATTGTCTC
CTTCCGTGTTTCAGTTAGCCTCCCCCATCTCCCGGTACCGCATGCTATGCATCAGCTGCTAGCACCATGG
CTCGAGATCCCGGGTGATCAAGTCTTCGTCGAGTGATTGTAAATAAAATGTAATTTACAGTATAGTATTT
TAATTAATATACAAATGATTTGATAATAATTCTTATTTAACTATAATATATTGTGTTGGGTTGAATTAAA
GGTCCGTATACT
