>Addgene plasmid #113514 | pFL I3 | depositor partial sequence | sequence record 214248 | pFL I3 sequence 1151 bps
GTTNNCGTAACAGTTTTGTAATAAAAAAACCTATAAATATTCCGGATTATTCATACCGTCCCACCATCGG
GCGCGGATCTACAACCATGGCCGAGGCAGGGGCTGGGCTGAGCGAGACCGTCACTGAGACAACGGTTACC
GTGACAACCGAGCCCGAGAACCGGAGCCTTACCATCAAACTTCGGAAACGGAAGCCAGAGAAAAAGGTAG
AATGGACAAGTGACACTGTGGACAATGAACACATGGGCCGCCGCTCATCCAAATGCTGCTGTATTTATGA
GAAACCTCGGGCCTTTGGCGAGAGCTCCACGGAAAGTGATGAGGAGGAAGAAGAGGGCTGTGGTCATACA
CACTGTGTACGTGGCCACCGCAAAGGACGGCGTCGTGCAACCCTAGGACCGACCCCCACCACCCCTCCCC
AGCCTCCTGACCCTTCCCAGCCCCCTCCAGGGCCAATGCAGCACTAATGAGTCGACGAGCTCACTAGTCG
CGGCCGCTTTCGAATCTAGAGCCTGCAGTCTCGACAAGCTTGTCGAGAAGTACTAGAGGATCATAATCAG
CCATACCACATTTGTAGAGGTTTTACTTGCTTTAAAAAACCTCCCACACCTCCCCCTGAACCTGAAACAT
AAAATGAATGCAATTGTTGTTGTTAACTTGTTTATTGCAGCTTATAATGGTTACAAATAAAGCAATAGCA
TCACAAATTTCACAAATAAAGCATTTTTTTCACTGCATTCTAGTTGTGGTTTGTCCAAACTCATCAATGT
ATCTTATCATGTCTGGATCTGATCACTGCTTGAGCCTAGAAGATCCGGCTGCTAACAAAGCCCGAAAGGA
AGCTGAGTTGGCTGCTGCCACCGCTGAGCAATAACTATCATAACCCCTAGGAGATCCGAACCAGATAAGT
GAAATCTAGTTCCAAACTATTTTGTCATTTTTAATTTTCGTATTAGCTTACGACGCTACACCCAGTTCCC
ATCTATTTTGTCACTCTTCCCTAAATAATCCTTAAAAACTCCATTTCCACCCCTCCCAGTTCCCAACTAT
TTTGTCCGCCCACAGCGGGGNNATTTTTCTTCCTGTTATGTTTTTAATCAAACATCCNGGCCAACTCCAN
GNNNNCAAACCGTCATCTTCGGCTACTTTTT
